Addgene plasmid #91366: pHH0103_SH3RF1-3/4
Purpose: Protein expression and purification of human SH3 domain construct SH3RF1-3/4
Depositing lab: Sachdev Sidhu. Depositing organization: University of Toronto. Publication: Comprehensive Analysis of the Human SH3 Domain Family Reveals a Wide Variety of Non-canonical Specificities. Teyra J, Huang H, Jain S, Guan X, Dong A, Liu Y, Tempel W, Min J, Tong Y, Kim PM, Bader GD, Sidhu SS. Structure. 2017 Oct 3;25(10):1598-1610.e3. doi: 10.1016/j.str.2017.07.017. Epub 2017 Sep 7. PubMed 28890361.
Backbone
  Vector backbone: pHH0103
  Vector type: Bacterial Expression
Growth in bacteria
  Bacterial resistance: Ampicillin, 100 μg/mL
  Growth temperature: 37°C
  Growth strain: DH5alpha
  Copy number: Low Copy
Gene/Insert
  Gene/Insert name: SH3RF1-3/4
  Species: H. sapiens (human)
  Insert size (bp): 227
  Entrez Gene: SH3RF1 (a.k.a. POSH, RNF142, SH3MD2)
  Cloning method: Restriction Enzyme; 5′ cloning site Sfi1 (unknown if destroyed); 3′ cloning site Not1 (unknown if destroyed)
Terms and licenses: Academic/Nonprofit Terms; Industry Terms: Not Available to Industry
How to cite: pHH0103_SH3RF1-3/4 was a gift from Sachdev Sidhu (Addgene plasmid # 91366 ; http://n2t.net/addgene:91366 ; RRID:Addgene_91366)
