[The description below was written by a language model from this plasmid's Addgene catalogue record and pLannotate feature annotations shown in this document.]
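Description:
pHH0103_SH3RF1-3/4 is a bacterial expression plasmid of about 6.9 kb, built on the pHH0103 backbone, for producing and purifying a single SH3 domain from human SH3RF1 (also known as POSH, RNF142 or SH3MD2). The name suggests the third of the protein's four SH3 domains, although the record does not spell this out. The insert is listed as 227 bp and was cloned between SfiI and NotI sites. The automated annotation labels this region as a fragment of rat Sh3rf1, which most likely reflects a closest-database-match to a conserved orthologue, since the catalogue entry gives the species as human.

Expression is driven by the strong hybrid tac promoter with a downstream lac operator. The plasmid also carries lacI under the lacIq promoter, so transcription is repressed until induced with IPTG. The reading frame begins with a 6xHis tag followed by Schistosoma japonicum glutathione S-transferase and then the SH3 domain, giving an N-terminally His- and GST-tagged fusion that can be purified by metal-chelate or glutathione affinity methods. An fd phage terminator lies just after the insert. Beyond it are fragments of M13 gene III, which suggest the backbone derives from a phage-display phagemid, though they sit downstream of the terminator and are not indicated to be part of the expressed product.

The plasmid is maintained through a pBR322/ColE1-type origin with a bom site, and ampicillin selection comes from the TEM beta-lactamase gene under its own promoter. The rop gene is present only as fragments interrupted by an f1 origin, and a remnant of the tetracycline resistance gene is also present. The repository lists the plasmid as low copy.
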