Features (pLannotate 1.2.2; 21 found; start..end, strand, type, name):
     37..114     +  promoter       lacIq promoter: lacI (mutant); In the lacIq allele, a single base change in the promoter boosts expression of the lacI gene about 10-fold.
    115..1197    +  CDS            lacI: lac repressor; lacI; The lac repressor binds to the lac operator to inhibit transcription in E. coli. This inhibition can be relieved by adding lactose or isopropyl-β-D-thiogalactopyranoside (IPTG).
   1210..1231    +  protein_bind   CAP binding site: CAP binding activates transcription in the presence of cAMP. E. coli catabolite activator protein
   1250..1267    +  promoter       tet promoter (fragment): E. coli promoter for tetracycline efflux protein gene
   1440..1468    +  promoter       tac promoter: strong E. coli promoter; hybrid between the trp and lac UV5 promoters
   1476..1492    +  protein_bind   lac operator: The lac repressor binds to the lac operator to inhibit transcription in E. coli. This inhibition can be relieved by adding lactose or isopropyl-β-D-thiogalactopyranoside (IPTG). lac repressor encoded by lacI
   1577..1594    +  CDS            6xHis: 6xHis affinity tag
   1610..2263    +  CDS            GST26_SCHJA: Experimental evidence at protein level: Swiss-Prot protein existence level 1. GST isoenzymes appear to play a central role in the parasite detoxification system. Other functions are also suspected including a role in increasing the solubility of haematin in the parasite gut. From Schistosoma japonicum (Blood fluke).
   2297..2542    +  CDS            Sh3rf1 (fragment): SH3R1_RAT - Also known as Posh, Posh1 From Rattus norvegicus (Rat).
   2552..2599    +  terminator     fd terminator (sequence withheld): central terminator from bacteriophage fd (Otsuka and Kunisawa, 1982)
   2604..2816    +  CDS            M13 gene III (fragment) (sequence partly withheld): pIII; III; minor coat protein
   2831..3301    +  CDS            M13 gene III (fragment) (sequence partly withheld): pIII; III; minor coat protein
   3323..3393    +  CDS            TcR (fragment): tetracycline efflux protein; tet; confers resistance to tetracycline
   3635..4015    -  CDS            YPB1_ECOLX: Protein predicted: Swiss-Prot protein existence level 4. From Escherichia coli.
   4032..4183    +  CDS            rop (fragment): Rop protein, which maintains plasmids at low copy number; rop
   4219..4647    -  rep_origin     f1 ori (sequence partly withheld): f1 bacteriophage origin of replication; arrow indicates direction of (+) strand synthesis
   4656..4695    +  CDS            rop (fragment): Rop protein, which maintains plasmids at low copy number; rop
   4797..4937    +  misc_feature   bom: basis of mobility region from pBR322
   5123..5710    -  rep_origin     ori: high-copy-number ColE1/pMB1/pBR322/pUC origin of replication
   5884..6741    -  CDS            bla: BLAT_ECOLX - Experimental evidence at protein level: Swiss-Prot protein existence level 1. TEM-type are the most prevalent beta-lactamases in enterobacteria; they hydrolyze the beta-lactam bond in susceptible beta-lactam antibiotics, thus conferring resistance to penicillins and cephalosporins. TEM-3 and TEM-4 are capable of hydrolyzing cefotaxime and ceftazidime. TEM-5 is capable of hydrolyzing ceftazidime. TEM-6 is capable of hydrolyzing ceftazidime and aztreonam. TEM-8/CAZ-2, TEM- 16/CAZ-7 and TEM-24/CAZ-6 are markedly active against ceftazidime. IRT- 4 shows resistance to beta-lactamase in
   6742..6846    -  promoter       AmpR promoter: bla
>Addgene plasmid #91366 | pHH0103_SH3RF1-3/4 | addgene full sequence | sequence record 192231 | Addgene NGS Result
GCGTATCACGAGGCCCTTTCGTCTTCAAGAATTCCCGACACCATCGAATGGTGCAAAACCTTTCGCGGTA
TGGCATGATAGCGCCCGGAAGAGAGTCAATTCAGGGTGGTGAATGTGAAACCAGTAACGTTATACGATGT
CGCAGAGTATGCCGGTGTCTCTTATCAGACCGTTTCCCGCGTGGTGAACCAGGCCAGCCACGTTTCTGCG
AAAACGCGGGAAAAAGTGGAAGCGGCGATGGCGGAGCTGAATTACATTCCCAACCGCGTGGCACAACAAC
TGGCGGGCAAACAGTCGTTGCTGATTGGCGTTGCCACCTCCAGTCTGGCCCTGCACGCGCCGTCGCAAAT
TGTCGCGGCGATTAAATCTCGCGCCGATCAACTGGGTGCCAGCGTGGTGGTGTCGATGGTAGAACGAAGC
GGCGTCGAAGCCTGTAAAGCGGCGGTGCACAATCTTCTCGCGCAACGCGTCAGTGGGCTGATCATTAACT
ATCCGCTGGATGACCAGGATGCCATTGCTGTGGAAGCTGCCTGCACTAATGTTCCGGCGTTATTTCTTGA
TGTCTCTGACCAGACACCCATCAACAGTATTATTTTCTCCCATGAAGACGGTACGCGACTGGGCGTGGAG
CATCTGGTCGCATTGGGTCACCAGCAAATCGCGCTGTTAGCGGGCCCATTAAGTTCTGTCTCGGCGCGTC
TGCGTCTGGCTGGCTGGCATAAATATCTCACTCGCAATCAAATTCAGCCGATAGCGGAACGGGAAGGCGA
CTGGAGTGCCATGTCCGGTTTTCAACAAACCATGCAAATGCTGAATGAGGGCATCGTTCCCACTGCGATG
CTGGTTGCCAACGATCAGATGGCGCTGGGCGCAATGCGCGCCATTACCGAGTCCGGGCTGCGCGTTGGTG
CGGATATCTCGGTAGTGGGATACGACGATACCGAAGACAGCTCATGTTATATCCCGCCGTTAACCACCAT
CAAACAGGATTTTCGCCTGCTGGGGCAAACCAGCGTGGACCGCTTGCTGCAACTCTCTCAGGGCCAGGCG
GTGAAGGGCAATCAGCTGTTGCCCGTCTCACTGGTGAAAAGAAAAACCACCCTGGCGCCCAATACGCAAA
CCGCCTCTCCCCGCGCGTTGGCCGATTCATTAATGCAGCTGGCACGACAGGTTTCCCGACTGGAAAGCGG
GCAGTGAGCGCAACGCAATTAATGTAAGTTAGCTCACTCATTAGGCACAATTCTCATGTTTGACAGCTTA
TCATCGACTGCACGGTGCACCAATGCTTCTGGCGTCAGGCAGCCATCGGAAGCTGTGGTATGGCTGTGCA
GGTCGTAAATCACTGCATAATTCGTGTCGCTCAAGGCGCACTCCCGTTCTGGATAATGTTTTTTGCGCCG
ACATCATAACGGTTCTGGCAAATATTCTGAAATGAGCTGTTGACAATTAATCATCGGCTCGTATAATGTG
TGGAATTGTGAGCGGATAACAATTTCACACAGGAAACAGCCAGTCCGTTTAGGTGTTTTCACGAGCACTT
CACCAACAAGGACCATAGATTATGAAAATCGAAGAACACCATCACCATCACCATTCCAGCGGTAAGCTTA
TGTCCCCTATACTAGGTTATTGGAAAATTAAGGGCCTTGTGCAACCCACTCGACTTCTTTTGGAATATCT
TGAAGAAAAATATGAAGAGCATTTGTATGAGCGCGATGAAGGTGATAAATGGCGAAACAAAAAGTTTGAA
TTGGGTTTGGAGTTTCCCAATCTTCCTTATTATATTGATGGTGATGTTAAATTAACACAGTCTATGGCCA
TCATACGTTATATAGCTGACAAGCACAACATGTTGGGTGGTTGTCCAAAAGAGCGTGCAGAGATTTCAAT
GCTTGAAGGAGCGGTTTTGGATATTAGATACGGTGTTTCGAGAATTGCATATAGTAAAGACTTTGAAACT
CTCAAAGTTGATTTTCTTAGCAAGCTACCTGAAATGCTGAAAATGTTCGAAGATCGTTTATGTCATAAAA
CATATTTAAATGGTGATCATGTAACCCATCCTGACTTCATGTTGTATGACGCTCTTGATGTTGTTTTATA
CATGGACCCAATGTGCCTGGATGCGTTCCCAAAATTAGTTTGTTTTAAAAAACGTATTGAAGCTATCCCA
CAAATTGATAAGTACTTGAAATCCAGCAAGTATATAGCATGGCCTTTGCAGGGCTGGCAAGCCACGTTTG
GTGGTGGCGACCATCCTCCAAAATCGGATCTGGAAGTTCTGTTCCAGGGGCCCCTGTCCAGCGGTCTGGT
TCCGCGTGGTTCCGGTACCGCGGCCCAGCCGGCCATGGCCCAGGGCGCGCTGTCCGTTTACGTTGCCATT
TATCCGTATACCCCGCGTAAAGAAGATGAACTGGAACTGCGTAAAGGTGAAATGTTCCTGGTTTTTGAAC
GTTGTCAGGATGGTTGGTTCAAAGGTACGAGTATGCATACCTCCAAAATCGGTGTCTTTCCCGGTAACTA
TGTTGCACCAGTTACCGCGGCCGCATA
[142 nt withheld, positions 2548-2689]
C
[98 nt withheld, positions 2691-2788]
AGTTTGTACTGGTGACGAAACTCAGTGTCTAGCTAGAGTGGC
[149 nt withheld, positions 2831-2979]
T
[41 nt withheld, positions 2981-3021]
T
[62 nt withheld, positions 3023-3084]
A
[35 nt withheld, positions 3086-3120]
CCTCCCTCAATCGGTTGAATGTCGCCCTTTTGTCTTTGGCGCTGGTAAACCATATGAA
[86 nt withheld, positions 3179-3264]
T
[54 nt withheld, positions 3266-3319]
CTAGCGCCGCCCTATACCTTGTCTGCCTCCCCGCGTTGCGTCGCGGTGCATGGAGCCGGGCCACCTCGAC
CTGAATGGAAGCCGGCGGCACCTCGCTAACGGATTCACCACTCCAAGAATTGGAGCCAATCAATTCTTGC
GGAGAACTGTGAATGCGCAAACCAACCCTTGGCAGAACATATCCATCGCGTCCGCCATCTCCAGCAGCCG
CACGCGGCGCATCTCGGGCAGCGTTGGGTCCTGGCCACGGGTGCGCATGATCGTGCTCCTGTCGTTGAGG
ACCCGGCTAGGCTGGCGGGGTTGCCTTACTGGTTAGCAGAATGAATCACCGATACGCGAGCGAACGTGAA
GCGACTGCTGCTGCAAAACGTCTGCGACCTGAGCAACAACATGAATGGTCTTCGGTTTCCGTGTTTCGTA
AAGTCTGGAAACGCGGAAGTCAGCGCCCTGCACCATTATGTTCCGGATCTGCATCGCAGGATGCTGCTGG
CTACCCTGTGGAACACCTACATCTGTATTAACGAAGCGCTGGCATTGACCCTGAGTGATTTTTCTCTGGT
CCCGCCGCATCCATACCGCCAGTTGTTTACCCTCACAACGTTCCAGTAACCGGGCATGTTCATCATCAGT
AACCCGTATCGTGAGCATCCTCTCTCGTTTCATCGGTATCATTACCCCCATGAACAGAAATCCCCCTTAC
ACGGAGGCATCAGTGACCAAACAGGAAAAAACCGCCCTTAACATGGCCCGCTTTATCAGAAGCCAGACAT
TAACGCTTCTGGAGAAACTCAACGAGCTGGACGCGGATGAACAGGCAGACATCTGTGAATCGCTTCACGA
CCACGCTGATGAGCTTTACCGCAGGATCCGCGAAATTGTAAGCGTTAATATTTTGTTAAAATTCGCGTTA
AATTTTTGTTAAATCAGCTCATTTTTTAACCAATAGGCCGAAATCGGCAAAATCCCTTATAAATCAAAAG
AATAGACCGAGATAGGGT
[37 nt withheld, positions 4318-4354]
AAAGAACGTGGACTCCAACGTCAAAGG
[49 nt withheld, positions 4382-4430]
T
[91 nt withheld, positions 4432-4522]
G
[124 nt withheld, positions 4524-4647]
CGCGGATCCTGCCTCGCGCGTTTCGGTGATGACGGTGAAAACCTCTGACACATGCAGCTCCCGGAGACGG
TCACAGCTTGTCTGTAAGCGGATGCCGGGAGCAGACAAGCCCGTCAGGGCGCGTCAGCGGGTGTTGGCGG
GTGTCGGGGCGCAGCCATGACCCAGTCACGTAGCGATAGCGGAGTGTATACTGGCTTAACTATGCGGCAT
CAGAGCAGATTGTACTGAGAGTGCACCATATGCGGTGTGAAATACCGCACAGATGCGTAAGGAGAAAATA
CCGCATCAGGCGCTCTTCCGCTTCCTCGCTCACTGACTCGCTGCGCTCGGTCGTTCGGCTGCGGCGAGCG
GTATCAGCTCACTCAAAGGCGGTAATACGGTTATCCACAGAATCAGGGGATAACGCAGGAAAGAACATGT
GAGCAAAAGGCCAGCAAAAGGCCAGGAACCGTAAAAAGGCCGCGTTGCTGGCGTTTTTCCATAGGCTCCG
CCCCCCTGACGAGCATCACAAAAATCGACGCTCAAGTCAGAGGTGGCGAAACCCGACAGGACTATAAAGA
TACCAGGGTTTCCCCCTGGAAGCTCCCTCGTGCGCTCTCCTGTTCCGACCCTGCCGCTTACCGGATACCT
GTCCGCCTTTCTCCCTTCGGGAAGCGTGGCGCTTTCTCATAGCTCACGCTGTAGGTATCTCAGTTCGGTG
TAGGTCGTTCGCTCCAAGCTGGGCTGTGTGCACGAACCCCCCGTTCAGCCCGACCGCTGCGCCTTATCCG
GTAACTATCGTCTTGAGTCCAACCCGGTAAGACACGACTTATCGCCACTGGCAGCAGCCACTGGTAACAG
GATTAGCAGAGCGAGGTATGTAGGCGGTGCTACAGAGTTCTTGAAGTGGTGGCCTAACTACGGCTACACT
AGAAGGACAGTATTTGGTATCTGCGCTCTGCTGAAGCCAGTTACCTTCGGAAAAAGAGTTGGTAGCTCTT
GATCCGGCAAACAAACCACCGCTGGTAGCGGTGGTTTTTTTGTTTGCAAGCAGCAGATTACGCGCAGAAA
AAAAGGATCTCAAGAAGATCCTTTGATCTTTTCTACGGGGTCTGACGCTCAGTGGAACGAAAACTCACGT
TAAGGGATTTTGGTCATGAGATTATCAAAAAGGATCTTCACCTAGATCCTTTTAAATTAAAAATGAAGTT
TTAAATCAATCTAAAGTATATATGAGTAAACTTGGTCTGACAGTTACCAATGCTTAATCAGTGAGGCACC
TATCTCAGCGATCTGTCTATTTCGTTCATCCATAGTTGCCTGACTCCCCGTCGTGTAGATAACTACGATA
CGGGAGGGCTTACCATCTGGCCCCAGTGCTGCAATGATACCGCGAGACCCACGCTCACCGGCTCCAGATT
TATCAGCAATAAACCAGCCAGCCGGAAGGGCCGAGCGCAGAAGTGGTCCTGCAACTTTATCCGCCTCCAT
CCAGTCTATTAATTGTTGCCGGGAAGCTAGAGTAAGTAGTTCGCCAGTTAATAGTTTGCGCAACGTTGTT
GCCATTGCTGCAGGCATCGTGGTGTCACGCTCGTCGTTTGGTATGGCTTCATTCAGCTCCGGTTCCCAAC
GATCAAGGCGAGTTACATGATCCCCCATATTGTGCAAAAAAGCGGTTAGCTCCTTCGGTCCTCCGATCGT
TGTCAGAAGTAAGTTGGCCGCAGTGTTATCACTCATGGTTATGGCAGCACTGCATAATTCTCTTACTGTC
ATGCCATCCGTAAGATGCTTTTCTGTGACTGGTGAGTACTCAACCAAGTCATTCTGAGAATAGTGTATGC
GGCGACCGAGTTGCTCTTGCCCGGCGTCAACACGGGATAATACCGCGCCACATAGCAGAACTTTAAAAGT
GCTCATCATTGGAAAACGTTCTTCGGGGCGAAAACTCTCAAGGATCTTACCGCTGTTGAGATCCAGTTCG
ATGTAACCCACTCGTGCACCCAACTGATCTTCAGCATCTTTTACTTTCACCAGCGTTTCTGGGTGAGCAA
AAACAGGAAGGCAAAATGCCGCAAAAAAGGGAATAAGGGCGACACGGAAATGTTGAATACTCATACTCTT
CCTTTTTCAATATTATTGAAGCATTTATCAGGGTTATTGTCTCATGAGCGGATACATATTTGAATGTATT
TAGAAAAATAAACAAATAGGGGTTCCGCGCACATTTCCCCGAAAAGTGCCACCTGACGTCTAAGAAACCA
TTATTATCATGACATTAACCTATAAAAATAG
