>Addgene plasmid #91366 | pHH0103_SH3RF1-3/4 | depositor partial sequence | sequence record 175854 | insert sequence
GGTACCGAATTCGGATCCGCGCGCTGTCCGTTTACGTTGCCATTTATCCGTATACCCCGCGTAAAGAAGA
TGAACTGGAACTGCGTAAAGGTGAAATGTTCCTGGTTTTTGAACGTTGTCAGGATGGTTGGTTCAAAGGT
ACGAGTATGCATACCTCCAAAATCGGTGTCTTTCCCGGTAACTATGTTGCACCAGTTACCGCGGCCGCTA
GCTAAGTCGACGAGCTC
